>Addgene plasmid #51979 | Nano-lantern(Ca2+)_117/pRSETB | depositor partial sequence | sequence record 80017 | insert
GGATCCGATGGTGAGCAAGGGCGAGGAGCTGTTCACCGGGGTGGTGCCCATCCTGGTCGAGCTGGACGGC
GACGTAAACGGCCACAAGTTCAGCGTGTCCGGCGAGGGCGAGGGCGATGCCACCTACGGCAAGCTGACCC
TGAAGCTGATCTGCACCACCGGCAAGCTGCCCGTGCCCTGGCCCACCCTCGTGACCACCCTGGGCTACGG
CCTGCAGTGCTTCGCCCGCTACCCCGACCACATGAAGCAGCACGACTTCTTCAAGTCCGCCATGCCCGAA
GGCTACGTCCAGGAGCGCACCATCTTCTTCAAGGACGACGGCAACTACAAGACCCGCGCCGAGGTGAAGT
TCGAGGGCGACACCCTGGTGAACCGCATCGAGCTGAAGGGCATCGACTTCAAGGAGGACGGCAACATCCT
GGGGCACAAGCTGGAGTACAACTACAACAGCCACAACGTCTATATCACCGCCGACAAGCAGAAGAACGGC
ATCAAGGCCAACTTCAAGATCCGCCACAACATCGAGGACGGCGGCGTGCAGCTCGCCGACCACTACCAGC
AGAACACCCCCATCGGCGACGGCCCCGTGCTGCTGCCCGACAACCACTACCTGAGCTACCAGTCCAAGCT
GAGCAAAGACCCCAACGAGAAGCGCGATCACATGGTCCTGCTGGAGTTCGTGACCGCCGCCGGGGGTACC
AAGGTGTACGACCCCGAGCAGAGGAAGAGGATGATCACCGGCCCCCAGTGGTGGGCCAGGTGCAAGCAGA
TGAACGTGCTGGACAGCTTCATCAACTACTACGACAGCGAGAAGCACGCCGAGAACGCCGTGATCTTCCT
GCACGGCAACGCCACTAGCAGCTACCTGTGGAGGCACGTGGTGCCCCACATCGAGCCCGTGGCCAGGTGC
ATCATCCCCGATCTGATCGGCATGGGCAAGAGCGGCAAGAGCGGCAACGGCAGCTACAGGCTGCTGGACC
ACTACAAGTACCTGACCGCCTGGTTCGAGCTCCTGAACCTGCCCAAGAAGATCATCTTCGTGGGCCACGA
CTGGGGCGCCGCCCTGGCCTTCCACTACGCCTACGAGCACCAGGACAGGATCAAGGCCATCGTGCACATG
GAGAGCGTGGTGGACGTGATCGAGAGCTGGGACGAGTGGCCAGACATCGAGGAGGACATCGCCCTGATCA
AGAGCGAGGAGGGCGAGAAGATGGTGCTGGAGAACAACTTCTTCGTGGAGACCGTGCTGCCCAGCAAGAT
CATGAGAAAGCTGGAGCCCGAGGAGTTCGCCGCCTACCTGGAGCCCTTCAAGGAGAAGGGCGAGGTGAGA
AGACCCACCCTGAGCTGGCCCAGAGAGATCCCCCTGGTGAAGGGCCCATGGATGCATGACCAACTGACAG
AAGAGCAGATTGCAGAGTTCAAAGAAGCCTTCTCATTATTCGACAAGGATGGGGACGGCACCATCACCAC
AAAGGAACTTGGCACCGTTATGAGGTCGCTTGGACAAAACCCAACGGAAGCAGAATTGCAGGATATGATC
AATGAAGTCGATGCTGATGGCAATGGAACGATTTACTTTCCTGAATTTCTTACTATGATGGCTAGAAAAA
TGAAGGACACAGACAGCGAAGAGGAAATCCGAGAAGCATTCCGTGTTTTTGACAAGGATGGGAACGGCTA
CATCAGCGCTGCTGAATTACGTCACGTCATGACAAACCTCGGGGAGAAGTTAACAGATGAAGAAGTTGAT
GAAATGATAAGGGAAGCAGATATCGATGGTGATGGCCAAGTAAACTATGAAGAGTTTGTACAAATGATGA
CAGCAAAGGGGGGCTCCAAGAGGCGCTGGAAGAAAAACTTCATTGCCGTCAGCGCTGCCAACCGGTTCAA
GAAGATCTCCAGCTCCGGGGCACTGGAGCTCGGCAAGCCCGACGTGGTGCAGATCGTGAGAAACTACAAC
GCCTACCTGAGAGCCAGCGACGACCTGCCCAAGCTGTTCATCGAGGGCGACCCCGGCTTCTTCAGCAACG
CCATCGTGGAGGGCGCCAAGAAGTTCCCCAACACCGAGTTCGTGAAGGTGAAGGGCCTGCACTTCCTCCA
GGAGGACGCCCCCGACGAGATGGGCAAGTACATCAAGAGCTTCGTGGAGAGAGTGCTGAAGAACGAGCAG
TAAGAATTC
