>Addgene plasmid #51979 | Nano-lantern(Ca2+)_117/pRSETB | addgene partial sequence | sequence record 81306 | T7 5'-TAATACGACTCACTATAGGG-3'
TGTTTACTTTAAGAAGGAGATATACATATGCGGGGTTCTCATCATCATCATCATCATGGTATGGCTAGCA
TGACTGGTGGACAGCAAATGGGTCGGGATCTGTACGACGATGACGATAAGGATCCGATGGTGAGCAAGGG
CGAGGAGCTGTTCACCGGGGTGGTGCCCATCCTGGTCGAGCTGGACGGCGACGTAAACGGCCACAAGTTC
AGCGTGTCCGGCGAGGGCGAGGGCGATGCCACCTACGGCAAGCTGACCCTGAAGCTGATCTGCACCACCG
GCAAGCTGCCCGTGCCCTGGCCCACCCTCGTGACCACCCTGGGCTACGGCCTGCAGTGCTTCGCCCGCTA
CCCCGACCACATGAAGCAGCACGACTTCTTCAAGTCCGCCATGCCCGAAGGCTACGTCCAGGAGCGCACC
ATCTTCTTCAAGGACGACGGCAACTACAAGACCCGCGCCGAGGTGAAGTTCGAGGGCGACACCCTGGTGA
ACCGCATCGAGCTGAAGGGCATCGACTTCAAGGAGGACGGCAACATCCTGGGGCACAAGCTGGAGTACAA
CTACAACAGCCACAACGTCTATATCACCGCCGACAAGCAGAAGAACGGCATCAAGGCCAACTTCAAGATC
CGCCACAACATCGAGGACGGCGGCGTGCAGCTCGCCGACCACTACCAGCAGAACACCCCCATCGGCGACG
GCCCCGTGCTGCTGCCCGACAACCACTACCTGAGCTACCAGTCCAAGCTGAGCAAAGACCCCAACGAGAA
GCGCGATCACATGGTCCTGCTGGAGTTCGTGACCGCCGCCGGGGGTACCAAGGTGTACGACCCCGAGCAG
AGGAAGAGGATGATCACCGGC
