>Addgene plasmid #51979 | Nano-lantern(Ca2+)_117/pRSETB | addgene partial sequence | sequence record 81819 | EGFP-C 5'-CATGGTCCTGCTGGAGTTCGTG-3'
AAGAGGATGATCACCGGCCCCCAGTGGTGGGCCAGGTGCAAGCAGATGAACGTGCTGGACAGCTTCATCA
ACTACTACGACAGCGAGAAGCACGCCGAGAACGCCGTGATCTTCCTGCACGGCAACGCCACTAGCAGCTA
CCTGTGGAGGCACGTGGTGCCCCACATCGAGCCCGTGGCCAGGTGCATCATCCCCGATCTGATCGGCATG
GGCAAGAGCGGCAAGAGCGGCAACGGCAGCTACAGGCTGCTGGACCACTACAAGTACCTGACCGCCTGGT
TCGAGCTTCTGAACCTGCCCAAGAAGATCATCTTCGTGGGCCACGACTGGGGCGCCGCCCTGGCCTTCCA
CTACGCCTACGAGCACCAGGACAGGATCAAGGCCATCGTGCACATGGAGAGCGTGGTGGACGTGATCGAG
AGCTGGGACGAGTGGCCAGACATCGAGGAGGACATCGCCCTGATCAAGAGCGAGGAGGGCGAGAAGATGG
TGCTGGAGAACAACTTCTTCGTGGAGACCGTGCTGCCCAGCAAGATCATGAGAAAGCTGGAGCCCGAGGA
GTTCGCCGCCTACCTGGAGCCCTTCAAGGAGAAGGGCGAGGTGAGAAGACCCACCCTGAGCTGGCCCAGA
GAGATCCCCCTGGTGAAGGGCCCATGGATGCATGACCAACTGACAGAAGAGCAGATTGCAGAGTTCAAAG
AAGCCTTCTCATTATTCGACAAGGATGGGGACGGCACCATCACCACAAAGGAACTTGGCACCGTTATGAG
GTCGCTTGGACAAAACCCAACGGAAGCAGAATTGCAGGATATGATCAATGAAGTCGATGCTGATGGCAAT
GGAACGATTTACTTTCCTGAATT
