>Addgene plasmid #51979 | Nano-lantern(Ca2+)_117/pRSETB | addgene partial sequence | sequence record 81822 | T7term 5'-GCTAGTTATTGCTCAGCGG-3'
CAGCCGGATCAAGCTTCGAATTCTTACTGCTCGTTCTTCAGCACTCTCTCCACGAAGCTCTTGATGTACT
TGCCCATCTCGTCGGGGGCGTCCTCCTGGAGGAAGTGCAGGCCCTTCACCTTCACGAACTCGGTGTTGGG
GAACTTCTTGGCGCCCTCCACGATGGCGTTGCTGAAGAAGCCGGGGTCACCCTCGATGAACAGCTTGGGC
AGGTCGTCGCTGGCTCTCAGGTAGGCGTTGTAGTTTCTCACGATCTGCACCACGTCGGGCTTGCCGAGCT
CCAGTGCCCCGGAGCTGGAGATCTTCTTGAACCGGTTGGCAGCGCTGACGGCAATGAAGTTTTTCTTCCA
GCGCCTCTTGGAGCCCCCCTTTGCTGTCATCATTTGTACAAACTCTTCATAGTTTACTTGGCCATCACCA
TCGATATCTGCTTCCCTTATCATTTCATCAACTTCTTCATCTGTTAACTTCTCCCCGAGGTTTGTCATGA
CGTGACGTAATTCAGCAGCGCTGATGTAGCCGTTCCCATCCTTGTCAAAAACACGGAATGCTTCTCGGAT
TTCCTCTTCGCTGTCTGTGTCCTTCATTTTTCTAGCCATCATAGTAAGAAATTCAGGAAAGTAAATCGTT
CCATTGCCATCAGCATCGACTTCATTGATCATATCCTGCAATTCTGCTTCCGTTGGGTTTTGTCCAAGCG
ACCTCATAACGGTGCCAAGTTCCTTTGTGGTGATGGTGCCGTCCCCATCCTTGTCGAATAATGAGAAGGC
TTCTTTGAACTCTGCAATCTGCTCTTCTGTCAGTTGGTCATGCATCCATGGGCCCTTCACCAGGGGGATC
TCTCTGGGCCAGCTCAGGGTG
