[The description below was written by a language model from this plasmid's Addgene catalogue record.]
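Description:
Nano-lantern(Ca2+)_117/pRSETB is a bacterial expression plasmid built on the commercial pRSETB backbone. It is maintained as a high-copy plasmid in E. coli under ampicillin selection. The record gives no feature table, so the regulatory elements are not itemised. The listed sequencing primers (T7 forward and T7 terminator) fit the T7 promoter/terminator expression cassette that characterises the pRSET series, in which transcription depends on a host strain supplying T7 RNA polymerase. The backbone also adds an N-terminal 6xHis tag to the expressed protein, allowing purification by immobilised metal affinity chromatography.

The insert, Nano-lantern_CaM-2GS, is a synthetic open reading frame of about 2.2 kb cloned between BamHI and EcoRI sites, both of which are retained. It encodes a luminescent Ca2+ indicator based on Nano-lantern, with a reported Kd of 117 nM. The luciferase component is Rluc8, an engineered Renilla luciferase, which here carries an S257G substitution. The insert name indicates a calmodulin (CaM) sensing element, and "2GS" presumably denotes a linker variant, though the record does not describe the domain arrangement or explain how this variant sets the affinity. In general terms, Nano-lantern designs pair the luciferase with a bright fluorescent protein so that resonance energy transfer boosts light output, and a Ca2+-responsive module makes that output depend on Ca2+ concentration.

The stated purpose is bacterial expression of the indicator. This would typically mean producing the His-tagged recombinant protein for purification and in vitro characterisation, rather than expressing it in mammalian cells.
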