Addgene plasmid #51979: Nano-lantern(Ca2+)_117/pRSETB
Purpose: bacterial expression of a Nano-lantern-based luminescent Ca2+ indicator with Kd=117nM
Depositing lab: Takeharu Nagai. Depositing organization: The University of Osaka. Publication: Luminescent proteins for high-speed single-cell and whole-body imaging. Saito K, Chang YF, Horikawa K, Hatsugai N, Higuchi Y, Hashida M, Yoshida Y, Matsuda T, Arai Y, Nagai T. Nat Commun. 2012;3:1262. doi: 10.1038/ncomms2248. PubMed 23232392.
Backbone
  Vector backbone: pRSETB
  Backbone manufacturer: Invitrogen
  Vector type: Bacterial Expression
Growth in bacteria
  Bacterial resistance: Ampicillin, 100 μg/mL
  Growth temperature: 37°C
  Growth strain: DH5alpha
  Copy number: High Copy
Gene/Insert
  Gene/Insert name: Nano-lantern_CaM-2GS
  Species: Synthetic
  Insert size (bp): 2200
  Mutation: S257G in Rluc8
  Tag / fusion protein: 6xHis (N terminal on backbone)
  Cloning method: Restriction Enzyme; 5′ cloning site BamHI (not destroyed); 3′ cloning site EcoRI (not destroyed)
  Sequencing primers: 5′ T7; 3′ T7 terminal
Terms and licenses: Academic/Nonprofit Terms; Industry Terms: Not Available to Industry
Depositor comments: GenBank accession number: JN859494
How to cite: Nano-lantern(Ca2+)_117/pRSETB was a gift from Takeharu Nagai (Addgene plasmid # 51979 ; http://n2t.net/addgene:51979 ; RRID:Addgene_51979)
